Addgene plasmid #158155: p33Fn
Purpose: (Empty Backbone) Expression of crRNA array and FnCas12a using one Pol II promoter. For plant genome editing.
Depositing lab: Kabin Xie. Depositing organization: Huazhong Agricultural University. Publication: Engineering Introns to Express RNA Guides for Cas9- and Cpf1-Mediated Multiplex Genome Editing. Ding D, Chen K, Chen Y, Li H, Xie K. Mol Plant. 2018 Apr 2;11(4):542-552. doi: 10.1016/j.molp.2018.02.005. Epub 2018 Feb 17. PubMed 29462720.
Backbone
  Vector backbone: pRGEB33
  Vector type: Plant Expression, CRISPR
  Selectable markers: Hygromycin
Growth in bacteria
  Bacterial resistance: Kanamycin, 50 μg/mL
  Growth temperature: 37°C
  Growth strain: DH5alpha
  Copy number: High Copy
Gene/Insert
  Gene/Insert name: None
  Mutation: Rice codon optimized
Resource information
  A portion of this plasmid was derived from a plasmid made by: The rice codon optimized FnCas12a was synthesized at GenScript
Terms and licenses: Academic/Nonprofit Terms; Industry Terms: Not Available to Industry
How to cite: p33Fn was a gift from Kabin Xie (Addgene plasmid # 158155 ; http://n2t.net/addgene:158155 ; RRID:Addgene_158155)
