[The description below was written by a language model from this plasmid's Addgene catalogue record and pLannotate feature annotations shown in this document.]
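Description:
p33Fn is a plant CRISPR binary vector built on the pRGEB33 backbone and supplied as an empty backbone for multiplex genome editing with FnCas12a (Cpf1 from Francisella tularensis subsp. novicida). It has the layout of an Agrobacterium T-DNA vector. A high-copy ColE1/pUC-type origin with the pBR322 bom region supports propagation in E. coli. The pVS1 oriV, together with the RepA replication protein and StaA stability protein, allows maintenance in Agrobacterium. A kanamycin resistance gene outside the T-DNA provides bacterial selection.

Between the nopaline-type left and right border repeats lie two plant expression units. The first is a hygromycin phosphotransferase gene driven by an enhanced CaMV 35S promoter and ended by the CaMV poly(A) signal, which selects transformed plant cells. The second is a rice-codon-optimised FnCas12a coding sequence under the rice polyubiquitin RUBQ2 promoter, terminated by the NOS terminator. The nuclease gene is flanked by attB1 and attB2 Gateway recombination scars, and short FLAG epitope fragments are annotated on either side of it. Remnants of lac regulatory elements and lacZα come from the parental cloning region.

According to the record, the design expresses a crRNA array and the nuclease from a single Pol II promoter, so no separate Pol III guide cassette is needed. The associated publication title refers to engineered introns for delivering RNA guides. However, the feature table annotates no intron, direct repeats or guide cloning site, so the position where a user's crRNA array is inserted cannot be determined from the annotations.
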