Features (pLannotate 1.2.2; 25 found; start..end, strand, type, name):
     44..65      +  protein_bind   CAP binding site: CAP binding activates transcription in the presence of cAMP. E. coli catabolite activator protein
     80..110     +  promoter       lac promoter: promoter for the E. coli lac operon
    114..136     +  protein_bind   lac operator (fragment): The lac repressor binds to the lac operator to inhibit transcription in E. coli. This inhibition can be relieved by adding lactose or isopropyl-β-D-thiogalactopyranoside (IPTG). lac repressor encoded by lacI
    180..1909    +  promoter       Ubi promoter: RUBQ2; promoter for the rice (Oryza sativa) polyubiquitin gene RUBQ2
   1925..1949    +  protein_bind   attB1: mutant version of attB; recombination site for the Gateway® BP reaction BP Clonase™
   2036..2059    +  CDS            2xFLAG (fragment): two tandem FLAG® epitope tags
   2111..6007    +  CDS            cas12a: CS12A_FRATN - Also known as cpf1 From Francisella tularensis subsp. novicida (strain U112).
   6088..6112    -  protein_bind   attB2: mutant version of attB; recombination site for the Gateway® BP reaction BP Clonase™
   6122..6146    +  CDS            3xFLAG (fragment): three tandem FLAG® epitope tags, followed by an enterokinase cleavage site
   6168..6420    +  terminator     NOS terminator: nopaline synthase terminator and poly(A) signal
   6425..6582    +  CDS            lacZα (fragment): LacZα fragment of β-galactosidase; lacZ fragment
   6648..6672    +  misc_feature   RB T-DNA repeat: right border repeat from nopaline C58 T-DNA
   7012..7413    +  CDS            Y4CG_SINFN (fragment): Protein inferred from homology: Swiss-Prot protein existence level 3. From Sinorhizobium fredii (strain NBRC 101917 / NGR234).
   7973..8602    +  CDS            pVS1 StaA: stability protein from the Pseudomonas plasmid pVS1 (Heeb et al., 2000)
   9031..10104   +  CDS            pVS1 RepA: replication protein from the Pseudomonas plasmid pVS1 (Heeb et al., 2000)
  10170..10364   +  rep_origin     pVS1 oriV: origin of replication for the Pseudomonas plasmid pVS1 (Heeb et al., 2000)
  10567..10606   +  CDS            rop (fragment): Rop protein, which maintains plasmids at low copy number; rop
  10708..10848   +  misc_feature   bom: basis of mobility region from pBR322
  11034..11622   -  rep_origin     ori: high-copy-number ColE1/pMB1/pBR322/pUC origin of replication
  11709..12503   -  CDS            KanR: aminoglycoside phosphotransferase; aphA-3; confers resistance to kanamycin
  12928..12952   +  misc_feature   LB T-DNA repeat: left border repeat from nopaline C58 T-DNA
  13030..13204   -  polyA_signal   CaMV poly(A) signal: cauliflower mosaic virus polyadenylation signal
  13245..14270   -  CDS            HygR: hygromycin B phosphotransferase confers resistance to hygromycin
  14337..15013   -  promoter       CaMV 35S promoter (enhanced): cauliflower mosaic virus 35S promoter with a duplicated enhancer region
  15103..31      +  CDS            lacI (fragment) (across the origin): lac repressor; lacI; The lac repressor binds to the lac operator to inhibit transcription in E. coli. This inhibition can be relieved by adding lactose or isopropyl-β-D-thiogalactopyranoside (IPTG).
>Addgene plasmid #158155 | p33Fn | addgene full sequence | sequence record 321549 | Addgene NGS Result
ACAGGTTTCCCGACTGGAAAGCGGGCAGTGAGCGCAACGCAATTAATGTGAGTTAGCTCACTCATTAGGC
ACCCCAGGCTTTACACTTTATGCTTCCGGCTCGTATGTTGTGTGGAATTGTGAGCGGATAACAATTTCAC
ACAGGAAACAGCTATGACATGATTACGCCAAGCTTACAAATTCGGGTCAAGGCGGAAGCCAGCGCGCCAC
CCCACGTCAGCAAATACGGAGGCGCGGGGTTGACGGCGTCACCCGGTCCTAACGGCGACCAACAAACCAG
CCAGAAGAAATTACAGTAAAAAAAAAGTAAATTGCACTTTGATCCACCTTTTATTACCTAAGTCTCAATT
TGGATCACCCTTAAACCTATCTTTTCAATTTGGGCCGGGTTGTGGTTTGGACTACCATGAACAACTTTTC
GTCATGTCTAACTTCCCTTTCAGCAAACATATGAACCATATATAGAGGAGATCGGCCGTATACTAGAGCT
GATGTGTTTAAGGTCGTTGATTGCACGAGAAAAAAAAATCCAAATCGCAACAATAGCAAATTTATCTGGT
TCAAAGTGAAAAGATATGTTTAAAGGTAGTCCAAAGTAAAACTTATAGATAATAAAATGTGGTCCAAAGC
GTAATTCACTCAAAAAAAATCAACGAGACGTGTACCAAACGGAGACAAACGGCATCTTCTCGAAATTTCC
CAACCGCTCGCTCGCCCGCCTCGTCTTCCCGGAAACCGCGGTGGTTTCAGCGTGGCGGATTCTCCAAGCA
GACGGAGACGTCACGGCACGGGACTCCTCCCACCACCCAACCGCCATAAATACCAGCCCCCTCATCTCCT
CTCCTCGCATCAGCTCCACCCCCGAAAAATTTCTCCCCAATCTCGCGAGGCTCTCGTCGTCGAATCGAAT
CCTCTCGCGTCCTCAAGGTACGCTGCTTCTCCTCTCCTCGCTTCGTTTCGATTCGATTTCGGACGGGTGA
GGTTGTTTTGTTGCTAGATCCGATTGGTGGTTAGGGTTGTCGATGTGATTATCGTGAGATGTTTAGGGGT
TGTAGATCTGATGGTTGTGATTTGGGCACGGTTGGTTCGATAGGTGGAATCGTGGTTAGGTTTTGGGATT
GGATGTTGGTTCTGATGATTGGGGGGAATTTTTACGGTTAGATGAATTGTTGGATGATTCGATTGGGGAA
ATCGGTGTAGATCTGTTGGGGAATTGTGGAACTAGTCATGCCTGAGTGATTGGTGCGATTTGTAGCGTGT
TCCATCTTGTAGGCCTTGTTGCGAGCATGTTCAGATCTACTGTTCCGCTCTTGATTGAGTTATTGGTGCC
ATGGGTTGGTGCAAACACAGGCTTTAATATGTTATATCTGTTTTGTGTTTGATGTAGATCTGTAGGGTAG
TTCTTCTTAGACATGGTTCAATTATGTAGCTTGTGCGTTTCGATTTGATTTCATATGTTCACAGATTAGA
TAATGATGAACTCTTTTAATTAATTGTCAATGGTAAATAGGAAGTCTTGTCGCTATATCTGTCATAATGA
TCTCATGTTACTATCTGCCAGTAATTTATGCTAAGAACTATATTAGAATATCATGTTACAATCTGTAGTA
ATATCATGTTACAATCTGTAGTTCATCTATATAATCTATTGTGGTAATTTCTTTTTACTATCTGTGTGAA
GATTATTGCCACTAGTTCATTCTACTTATTTCTGAAGTTCAGGATACGTGTGCTGTTACTACCTATCTGA
ATACATGTGTGATGTGCCTGTTACTATCTTTTTGAATACATGTATGTTCTGTTGGAATATGGCAGGAGAC
CGAGGTCTCGGTTTGCTGTTTGATCCGTTGTTGTGTCCTTAATCTTGTGCTAGTTCTTACCCTATCTGTT
TGGTGATTATTTCTTGCAGATTCTAGAGTTATCAACAAGTTTGTACAAAAAAGCAGGCTTCGAAGGAGAT
AGAACCAATTCTCTAAGGAAATACTTAACCATGGATTATAAGGATCATGATGGAGATTACAAGGATCACG
ATATTGATTATAAGGATGATGATGATAAGATGGCTCCTAAGAAGAAGAGAAAGGTTGGCATTCATGGTGT
GCCGGCTGCCTCTATCTACCAGGAGTTCGTTAATAAGTACTCTTTGTCAAAGACCCTCAGGTTTGAGCTT
ATTCCTCAAGGCAAGACTTTGGAAAACATCAAGGCCAGAGGTCTTATTTTGGATGATGAGAAGAGGGCTA
AGGATTACAAGAAGGCCAAGCAGATCATTGATAAGTACCACCAATTCTTTATCGAGGAAATTCTTTCTTC
AGTGTGCATCTCAGAAGATCTCCTTCAGAATTACTCTGATGTCTATTTCAAGTTGAAGAAGTCAGATGAT
GATAACCTCCAGAAGGATTTTAAGTCTGCTAAGGATACTATCAAGAAGCAAATTTCAGAGTACATCAAGG
ATTCTGAAAAGTTTAAGAATTTGTTCAACCAGAATCTCATTGATGCCAAGAAGGGCCAAGAGTCAGATCT
CATCCTTTGGTTGAAGCAATCTAAGGATAATGGTATCGAACTTTTCAAGGCTAACTCAGATATCACAGAT
ATTGATGAGGCCTTGGAAATCATTAAGTCTTTTAAGGGCTGGACTACATATTTTAAGGGTTTCCATGAGA
ACAGAAAGAATGTCTACTCTTCAAACGATATTCCTACTTCTATCATCTACAGGATCGTTGATGATAATTT
GCCAAAGTTCCTCGAGAACAAGGCTAAGTACGAATCTCTCAAGGATAAGGCTCCAGAGGCCATTAATTAC
GAACAGATCAAGAAGGATCTTGCCGAGGAATTGACATTCGATATTGATTACAAGACCTCAGAGGTTAACC
AGAGAGTGTTTTCTTTGGATGAGGTGTTCGAAATCGCTAACTTCAACAATTATCTCAACCAATCAGGCAT
TACCAAGTTCAATACTATCATTGGTGGCAAGTTTGTCAACGGAGAGAATACAAAGAGGAAGGGCATTAAC
GAATACATCAATTTGTACTCTCAGCAAATTAACGATAAGACACTCAAGAAGTACAAGATGTCAGTGCTTT
TCAAGCAGATCTTGTCTGATACCGAGTCTAAGTCATTTGTCATTGATAAGCTCGAAGATGATTCAGATGT
TGTGACCACTATGCAGTCTTTTTACGAGCAAATCGCTGCCTTCAAGACAGTTGAGGAAAAGTCAATTAAG
GAAACCCTTTCTTTGCTCTTCGATGATTTGAAGGCTCAAAAGCTCGATCTTTCAAAGATCTATTTCAAGA
ACGATAAGTCACTTACCGATTTGTCTCAGCAAGTGTTTGATGATTACTCTGTCATTGGTACTGCTGTTCT
TGAGTATATTACACAGCAAATCGCCCCGAAGAACCTTGATAATCCTTCAAAGAAGGAGCAGGAATTGATC
GCTAAGAAGACTGAGAAGGCCAAGTACTTGTCTCTCGAAACTATCAAGCTCGCTTTGGAGGAGTTCAACA
AGCATAGAGATATTGATAAGCAATGCAGGTTTGAGGAAATCCTCGCCAACTTCGCTGCCATCCCGATGAT
TTTTGATGAGATCGCTCAGAACAAGGATAATCTTGCCCAAATCTCAATTAAGTATCAGAACCAAGGAAAG
AAGGATCTTTTGCAGGCTTCTGCCGAAGATGATGTTAAGGCTATTAAGGATCTCCTTGATCAGACCAACA
ATTTGCTCCATAAGCTCAAGATCTTCCACATTTCTCAATCAGAGGATAAGGCTAACATCCTTGATAAGGA
TGAACACTTCTACTTGGTTTTCGAGGAATGTTATTTCGAGCTTGCCAACATTGTGCCGTTGTACAACAAG
ATCAGAAACTACATCACTCAGAAGCCTTACTCAGATGAGAAGTTTAAGCTCAACTTCGAAAATTCTACCC
TTGCTAACGGTTGGGATAAGAATAAGGAGCCAGATAACACTGCCATCCTCTTCATTAAGGATGATAAGTA
CTATCTTGGAGTGATGAATAAGAAGAACAATAAGATCTTCGATGATAAGGCTATTAAGGAGAACAAGGGC
GAAGGTTACAAGAAGATCGTTTACAAGCTCTTGCCTGGAGCTAATAAGATGTTGCCAAAGGTGTTCTTTT
CAGCCAAGTCTATTAAGTTCTACAACCCATCTGAGGATATCCTCAGAATTAGGAATCATTCAACACACAC
CAAGAACGGATCTCCGCAGAAGGGCTACGAGAAGTTTGAGTTCAACATCGAGGATTGCAGAAAGTTTATT
GATTTCTATAAGCAATCTATCTCAAAGCATCCTGAGTGGAAGGATTTTGGCTTCAGATTTTCAGATACTC
AGAGGTACAACTCTATTGATGAGTTCTATAGGGAGGTTGAAAATCAAGGTTACAAGCTCACATTCGAGAA
CATCTCTGAATCATACATTGATTCTGTCGTTAACCAGGGAAAGCTCTACCTTTTCCAAATCTACAACAAG
GATTTTTCAGCTTACTCTAAGGGCAGACCAAATCTCCACACTCTTTATTGGAAGGCCCTCTTCGATGAGA
GGAATCTTCAGGATGTGGTCTACAAGTTGAACGGAGAGGCTGAACTCTTTTATAGAAAGCAATCAATTCC
AAAGAAGATCACACATCCGGCCAAGGAGGCTATCGCCAACAAGAATAAGGATAATCCTAAGAAGGAGTCT
GTGTTCGAATACGATCTTATTAAGGATAAGAGGTTTACAGAGGATAAGTTCTTTTTCCACTGTCCAATCA
CCATTAACTTCAAGTCTTCAGGCGCTAACAAGTTTAATGATGAGATCAATCTCCTTTTGAAGGAAAAGGC
CAACGATGTTCATATCCTCTCTATTGATAGAGGAGAGAGGCACCTCGCTTACTATACACTTGTGGATGGA
AAGGGCAATATCATTAAGCAGGATACTTTCAACATCATTGGCAATGATAGGATGAAGACAAACTACCATG
ATAAGCTCGCTGCCATTGAAAAGGATAGAGATTCAGCCAGGAAGGATTGGAAGAAGATCAACAATATTAA
GGAGATGAAGGAAGGCTACCTCTCTCAAGTTGTGCACGAGATTGCTAAGCTCGTTATCGAATATAATGCC
ATTGTCGTTTTCGAGGATCTCAATTTCGGTTTTAAGAGAGGAAGGTTTAAGGTCGAAAAGCAGGTTTACC
AAAAGCTCGAGAAGATGCTTATCGAAAAGTTGAACTATCTCGTCTTTAAGGATAACGAGTTCGATAAGAC
CGGTGGAGTTTTGAGGGCTTACCAGCTCACAGCCCCGTTTGAAACCTTCAAGAAGATGGGCAAGCAAACT
GGAATCATCTACTATGTCCCGGCTGGATTCACCTCTAAGATCTGCCCTGTGACTGGCTTTGTCAATCAGC
TCTACCCTAAGTATGAGTCTGTTTCAAAGTCTCAAGAATTTTTCTCAAAGTTCGATAAGATCTGTTACAA
TCTTGATAAGGGTTACTTCGAGTTTTCTTTCGATTACAAGAACTTCGGAGATAAGGCTGCCAAGGGAAAG
TGGACTATTGCTTCATTCGGATCTAGACTTATCAACTTCAGAAACTCTGATAAGAACCATAACTGGGATA
CCAGAGAGGTCTATCCAACTAAGGAGTTGGAAAAGCTCCTTAAGGATTACTCTATCGAGTATGGTCACGG
AGAATGCATTAAGGCTGCCATCTGTGGAGAGTCAGATAAGAAGTTTTTCGCTAAGTTGACTTCTGTGCTC
AATACAATCCTTCAGATGAGAAACTCAAAGACTGGTACAGAACTTGATTACTTGATTTCTCCGGTGGCTG
ATGTCAACGGAAACTTCTTCGATTCTAGGCAGGCCCCTAAGAATATGCCACAAGATGCTGATGCCAACGG
CGCCTACCACATCGGACTCAAGGGCCTTATGTTGCTCGGTAGGATTAAGAACAATCAAGAGGGAAAGAAG
TTGAATCTCGTGATTAAGAACGAGGAATATTTTGAGTTCGTCCAGAACAGAAACAATAAGAGGCCTGCTG
CCACAAAGAAGGCTGGTCAAGCTAAGAAGAAGAAGTGAGAATTCGCGGCCGCACTCGAGATATCTAGACC
CAGCTTTCTTGTACAAAGTGGTTGATAACAGCGACTACAAGGATGACGATGACAAGGCTTAGAGCTCGAA
TTTCCCCGATCGTTCAAACATTTGGCAATAAAGTTTCTTAAGATTGAATCCTGTTGCCGGTCTTGCGATG
ATTATCATATAATTTCTGTTGAATTACGTTAAGCATGTAATAATTAACATGTAATGCATGACGTTATTTA
TGAGATGGGTTTTTATGATTAGAGTCCCGCAATTATACATTTAATACGCGATAGAAAACAAAATATAGCG
CGCAAACTAGGATAAATTATCGCGCGCGGTGTCATCTATGTTACTAGATCGGGAATTCACTGGCCGTCGT
TTTACAACGTCGTGACTGGGAAAACCCTGGCGTTACCCAACTTAATCGCCTTGCAGCACATCCCCCTTTC
GCCAGCTGGCGTAATAGCGAAGAGGCCCGCACCGATCGCCCTTCCCAACAGTTGCGCAGCCTGAATGGCG
AATGCTAGAGCAGCTTGAGCTTGGATCAGATTGTCGTTTCCCGCCTTCAGTTTAAACTATCAGTGTTTGA
CAGGATATATTGGCGGGTAAACCTAAGAGAAAAGAGCGTTTATTAGAATAATCGGATATTTAAAAGGGCG
TGAAAAGGTTTATCCGTTCGTCCATTTGTATGTGCATGCCAACCACAGGGTTCCCCTCGGGATCAAAGTA
CTTTGATCCAACCCCTCCGCTGCTATAGTGCAGTCGGCTTCTGACGTTCAGTGCAGCCGTCTTCTGAAAA
CGACATGTCGCACAAGTCCTAAGTTACGCGACAGGCTGCCGCCCTGCCCTTTTCCTGGCGTTTTCTTGTC
GCGTGTTTTAGTCGCATAAAGTAGAATACTTGCGACTAGAACCGGAGACATTACGCCATGAACAAGAGCG
CCGCCGCTGGCCTGCTGGGCTATGCCCGCGTCAGCACCGACGACCAGGACTTGACCAACCAACGGGCCGA
ACTGCACGCGGCCGGCTGCACCAAGCTGTTTTCCGAGAAGATCACCGGCACCAGGCGCGACCGCCCGGAG
CTGGCCAGGATGCTTGACCACCTACGCCCTGGCGACGTTGTGACAGTGACCAGGCTAGACCGCCTGGCCC
GCAGCACCCGCGACCTACTGGACATTGCCGAGCGCATCCAGGAGGCCGGCGCGGGCCTGCGTAGCCTGGC
AGAGCCGTGGGCCGACACCACCACGCCGGCCGGCCGCATGGTGTTGACCGTGTTCGCCGGCATTGCCGAG
TTCGAGCGTTCCCTAATCATCGACCGCACCCGGAGCGGGCGCGAGGCCGCCAAGGCCCGAGGCGTGAAGT
TTGGCCCCCGCCCTACCCTCACCCCGGCACAGATCGCGCACGCCCGCGAGCTGATCGACCAGGAAGGCCG
CACCGTGAAAGAGGCGGCTGCACTGCTTGGCGTGCATCGCTCGACCCTGTACCGCGCACTTGAGCGCAGC
GAGGAAGTGACGCCCACCGAGGCCAGGCGGCGCGGTGCCTTCCGTGAGGACGCATTGACCGAGGCCGACG
CCCTGGCGGCCGCCGAGAATGAACGCCAAGAGGAACAAGCATGAAACCGCACCAGGACGGCCAGGACGAA
CCGTTTTTCATTACCGAAGAGATCGAGGCGGAGATGATCGCGGCCGGGTACGTGTTCGAGCCGCCCGCGC
ACGTCTCAACCGTGCGGCTGCATGAAATCCTGGCCGGTTTGTCTGATGCCAAGCTGGCGGCCTGGCCGGC
CAGCTTGGCCGCTGAAGAAACCGAGCGCCGCCGTCTAAAAAGGTGATGTGTATTTGAGTAAAACAGCTTG
CGTCATGCGGTCGCTGCGTATATGATGCGATGAGTAAATAAACAAATACGCAAGGGGAACGCATGAAGGT
TATCGCTGTACTTAACCAGAAAGGCGGGTCAGGCAAGACGACCATCGCAACCCATCTAGCCCGCGCCCTG
CAACTCGCCGGGGCCGATGTTCTGTTAGTCGATTCCGATCCCCAGGGCAGTGCCCGCGATTGGGCGGCCG
TGCGGGAAGATCAACCGCTAACCGTTGTCGGCATCGACCGCCCGACGATTGACCGCGACGTGAAGGCCAT
CGGCCGGCGCGACTTCGTAGTGATCGACGGAGCGCCCCAGGCGGCGGACTTGGCTGTGTCCGCGATCAAG
GCAGCCGACTTCGTGCTGATTCCGGTGCAGCCAAGCCCTTACGACATATGGGCCACCGCCGACCTGGTGG
AGCTGGTTAAGCAGCGCATTGAGGTCACGGATGGAAGGCTACAAGCGGCCTTTGTCGTGTCGCGGGCGAT
CAAAGGCACGCGCATCGGCGGTGAGGTTGCCGAGGCGCTGGCCGGGTACGAGCTGCCCATTCTTGAGTCC
CGTATCACGCAGCGCGTGAGCTACCCAGGCACTGCCGCCGCCGGCACAACCGTTCTTGAATCAGAACCCG
AGGGCGACGCTGCCCGCGAGGTCCAGGCGCTGGCCGCTGAAATTAAATCAAAACTCATTTGAGTTAATGA
GGTAAAGAGAAAATGAGCAAAAGCACAAACACGCTAAGTGCCGGCCGTCCGAGCGCACGCAGCAGCAAGG
CTGCAACGTTGGCCAGCCTGGCAGACACGCCAGCCATGAAGCGGGTCAACTTTCAGTTGCCGGCGGAGGA
TCACACCAAGCTGAAGATGTACGCGGTACGCCAAGGCAAGACCATTACCGAGCTGCTATCTGAATACATC
GCGCAGCTACCAGAGTAAATGAGCAAATGAATAAATGAGTAGATGAATTTTAGCGGCTAAAGGAGGCGGC
ATGGAAAATCAAGAACAACCAGGCACCGACGCCGTGGAATGCCCCATGTGTTGAGGAACGGGCGGTTGGC
CAGGCGTAAGCGGCTGGGTTGCCTGCCGGCCCTGCAATGGCACTGGAACCCCCAAGCCCGAGGAATCGGC
GTGAGCGGTCGCAAACCATCCGGCCCGGTACAAATCGGCGCGGCGCTGGGTGATGACCTGGTGGAGAAGT
TGAAGGCCGCGCAGGCCGCCCAGCGGCAACGCATCGAGGCAGAAGCACGCCCCGGTGAATCGTGGCAAGC
GGCCGCTGATCGAATCCGCAAAGAATCCCGGCAACCGCCGGCAGCCGGTGCGCCGTCGATTAGGAAGCCG
CCCAAGGGCGACGAGCAACCAGATTTTTTCGTTCCGATGCTCTATGACGTGGGCACCCGCGATAGTCGCA
GCATCATGGACGTGGCCGTTTTCCGTCTGTCGAAGCGTGACCGACGAGCTGGCGAGGTGATCCGCTACGA
GCTTCCAGACGGGCACGTAGAGGTTTCCGCAGGGCCGGCCGGCATGGCCAGTGTGTGGGATTACGACCTG
GTACTGATGGCGGTTTCCCATCTAACCGAATCCATGAACCGATACCGGGAAGGGAAGGGAGACAAGCCCG
GCCGCGTGTTCCGTCCACACGTTGCGGACGTACTCAAGTTCTGCCGGCGAGCCGATGGCGGAAAGCAGAA
AGACGACCTGGTAGAAACCTGCATTCGGTTAAACACCACGCACGTTGCCATGCAGCGTACGAAGAAGGCC
AAGAACGGCCGCCTGGTGACGGTATCCGAGGGTGAAGCCTTGATTAGCCGCTACAAGATCGTAAAGAGCG
AAACCGGGCGGCCGGAGTACATCGAGATCGAGCTAGCTGATTGGATGTACCGCGAGATCACAGAAGGCAA
GAACCCGGACGTGCTGACGGTTCACCCCGATTACTTTTTGATCGATCCCGGCATCGGCCGTTTTCTCTAC
CGCCTGGCACGCCGCGCCGCAGGCAAGGCAGAAGCCAGATGGTTGTTCAAGACGATCTACGAACGCAGTG
GCAGCGCCGGAGAGTTCAAGAAGTTCTGTTTCACCGTGCGCAAGCTGATCGGGTCAAATGACCTGCCGGA
GTACGATTTGAAGGAGGAGGCGGGGCAGGCTGGCCCGATCCTAGTCATGCGCTACCGCAACCTGATCGAG
GGCGAAGCATCCGCCGGTTCCTAATGTACGGAGCAGATGCTAGGGCAAATTGCCCTAGCAGGGGAAAAAG
GTCGAAAAGCACTCTTTCCTGTGAATAGCACGTACATTGGGAACCCAAAGCCGTACATTGGGAACCGGAA
CCCGTACATTGGGAACCCAAAGCCGTACATTGGGAACCGGTCACACATGTAAGTGACTGATATAAAAGAG
AAAAAAGGCGATTTTTCCGCCTAAAACTCTTTAAAACTTATTAAAACTCTTAAAACCCGCCTGGCCTGTG
CATAACTGTCTGGCCAGCGCACAGCCGAAGAGCTGCAAAAAGCGCCTACCCTTCGGTCGCTGCGCTCCCT
ACGCCCCGCCGCTTCGCGTCGGCCTATCGCGGCCGCTGGCCGCTCAAAAATGGCTGGCCTACGGCCAGGC
AATCTACCAGGGCGCGGACAAGCCGCGCCGTCGCCACTCGACCGCCGGCGCCCACATCAAGGCACCCTGC
CTCGCGCGTTTCGGTGATGACGGTGAAAACCTCTGACACATGCAGCTCCCGGAGACGGTCACAGCTTGTC
TGTAAGCGGATGCCGGGAGCAGACAAGCCCGTCAGGGCGCGTCAGCGGGTGTTGGCGGGTGTCGGGGCGC
AGCCATGACCCAGTCACGTAGCGATAGCGGAGTGTATACTGGCTTAACTATGCGGCATCAGAGCAGATTG
TACTGAGAGTGCACCATATGCGGTGTGAAATACCGCACAGATGCGTAAGGAGAAAATACCGCATCAGGCG
CTCTTCCGCTTCCTCGCTCACTGACTCGCTGCGCTCGGTCGTTCGGCTGCGGCGAGCGGTATCAGCTCAC
TCAAAGGCGGTAATACGGTTATCCACAGAATCAGGGGATAACGCAGGAAAGAACATGTGAGCAAAAGGCC
AGCAAAAGGCCAGGAACCGTAAAAAGGCCGCGTTGCTGGCGTTTTTCCATAGGCTCCGCCCCCCTGACGA
GCATCACAAAAATCGACGCTCAAGTCAGAGGTGGCGAAACCCGACAGGACTATAAAGATACCAGGCGTTT
CCCCCTGGAAGCTCCCTCGTGCGCTCTCCTGTTCCGACCCTGCCGCTTACCGGATACCTGTCCGCCTTTC
TCCCTTCGGGAAGCGTGGCGCTTTCTCATAGCTCACGCTGTAGGTATCTCAGTTCGGTGTAGGTCGTTCG
CTCCAAGCTGGGCTGTGTGCACGAACCCCCCGTTCAGCCCGACCGCTGCGCCTTATCCGGTAACTATCGT
CTTGAGTCCAACCCGGTAAGACACGACTTATCGCCACTGGCAGCAGCCACTGGTAACAGGATTAGCAGAG
CGAGGTATGTAGGCGGTGCTACAGAGTTCTTGAAGTGGTGGCCTAACTACGGCTACACTAGAAGGACAGT
ATTTGGTATCTGCGCTCTGCTGAAGCCAGTTACCTTCGGAAAAAGAGTTGGTAGCTCTTGATCCGGCAAA
CAAACCACCGCTGGTAGCGGTGGTTTTTTTGTTTGCAAGCAGCAGATTACGCGCAGAAAAAAAGGATCTC
AAGAAGATCCTTTGATCTTTTCTACGGGGTCTGACGCTCAGTGGAACGAAAACTCACGTTAAGGGATTTT
GGTCATGCATTCTAGGTACTAAAACAATTCATCCAGTAAAATATAATATTTTATTTTCTCCCAATCAGGC
TTGATCCCCAGTAAGTCAAAAAATAGCTCGACATACTGTTCTTCCCCGATATCCTCCCTGATCGACCGGA
CGCAGAAGGCAATGTCATACCACTTGTCCGCCCTGCCGCTTCTCCCAAGATCAATAAAGCCACTTACTTT
GCCATCTTTCACAAAGATGTTGCTGTCTCCCAGGTCGCCGTGGGAAAAGACAAGTTCCTCTTCGGGCTTT
TCCGTCTTTAAAAAATCATACAGCTCGCGCGGATCTTTAAATGGAGTGTCTTCTTCCCAGTTTTCGCAAT
CCACATCGGCCAGATCGTTATTCAGTAAGTAATCCAATTCGGCTAAGCGGCTGTCTAAGCTATTCGTATA
GGGACAATCCGATATGTCGATGGAGTGAAAGAGCCTGATGCACTCCGCATACAGCTCGATAATCTTTTCA
GGGCTTTGTTCATCTTCATACTCTTCCGAGCAAAGGACGCCATCGGCCTCACTCATGAGCAGATTGCTCC
AGCCATCATGCCGTTCAAAGTGCAGGACCTTTGGAACAGGCAGCTTTCCTTCCAGCCATAGCATCATGTC
CTTTTCCCGTTCCACATCATAGGTGGTCCCTTTATACCGGCTGTCCGTCATTTTTAAATATAGGTTTTCA
TTTTCTCCCACCAGCTTATATACCTTAGCAGGAGACATTCCTTCCGTATCTTTTACGCAGCGGTATTTTT
CGATCAGTTTTTTCAATTCCGGTGATATTCTCATTTTAGCCATTTATTATTTCCTTCCTCTTTTCTACAG
TATTTAAAGATACCCCAAGAAGCTAATTATAACAAGACGAACTCCAATTCACTGTTCCTTGCATTCTAAA
ACCTTAAATACCAGAAAACAGCTTTTTCAAAGTTGTTTTCAAAGTTGGCGTATAACATAGTATCGACGGA
GCCGATTTTGAAACCGCGGTGATCACAGGCAGCAACGCTCTGTCATCGTTACAATCAACATGCTACCCTC
CGCGAGATCATCCGTGTTTCAAACCCGGCAGCTTAGTTGCCGTTCTTCCGAATAGCATCGGTAACATGAG
CAAAGTCTGCCGCCTTACAACGGCTCTCCCGCTGACGCCGTCCCGGACTGATGGGCTGCCTGTATCGAGT
GGTGATTTTGTGCCGAGCTGCCGGTCGGGGAGCTGTTGGCTGGCTGGTGGCAGGATATATTGTGGTGTAA
ACAAATTGACGCTTAGACAACTTAATAACACATTGCGGACGTTTTTAATGTACTGAATTAACGCCGAATT
AATTCGGGGGATCTGGATTTTAGTACTGGATTTTGGTTTTAGGAATTAGAAATTTTATTGATAGAAGTAT
TTTACAAATACAAATACATACTAAGGGTTTCTTATATGCTCAACACATGAGCGAAACCCTATAGGAACCC
TAATTCCCTTATCTGGGAACTACTCACACATTATTATGGAGAAACTCGAGCTTGTCGATCGACAGATCCC
GGTCGGCATCTACTCTATTTCTTTGCCCTCGGACGAGTGCTGGGGCGTCGGTTTCCACTATCGGCGAGTA
CTTCTACACAGCCATCGGTCCAGACGGCCGCGCTTCTGCGGGCGATTTGTGTACGCCCGACAGTCCCGGC
TCCGGATCGGACGATTGCGTCGCATCGACCCTGCGCCCAAGCTGCATCATCGAAATTGCCGTCAACCAAG
CTCTGATAGAGTTGGTCAAGACCAATGCGGAGCATATACGCCCGGAGTCGTGGCGATCCTGCAAGCTCCG
GATGCCTCCGCTCGAAGTAGCGCGTCTGCTGCTCCATACAAGCCAACCACGGCCTCCAGAAGAAGATGTT
GGCGACCTCGTATTGGGAATCCCCGAACATCGCCTCGCTCCAGTCAATGACCGCTGTTATGCGGCCATTG
TCCGTCAGGACATTGTTGGAGCCGAAATCCGCGTGCACGAGGTGCCGGACTTCGGGGCAGTCCTCGGCCC
AAAGCATCAGCTCATCGAGAGCCTGCGCGACGGACGCACTGACGGTGTCGTCCATCACAGTTTGCCAGTG
ATACACATGGGGATCAGCAATCGCGCATATGAAATCACGCCATGTAGTGTATTGACCGATTCCTTGCGGT
CCGAATGGGCCGAACCCGCTCGTCTGGCTAAGATCGGCCGCAGCGATCGCATCCATAGCCTCCGCGACCG
GTTGTAGAACAGCGGGCAGTTCGGTTTCAGGCAGGTCTTGCAACGTGACACCCTGTGAACGGCGGGAGAT
GCAATAGGTCAGGCTCTCGCTAAACTCCCCAATGTCAAGCACTTCCGGAATCGGGAGCGCGGCCGATGCA
AAGTGCCGATAAACATAACGATCTTTGTAGAAACCATCGGCGCAGCTATTTACCCGCAGGACATATCCAC
GCCCTCCTACATCGAAGCTGAAAGCACGAGATTCTTCGCCCTCCGAGAGCTGCATCAGGTCGGAGACGCT
GTCGAACTTTTCGATCAGAAACTTCTCGACAGACGTCGCGGTGAGTTCAGGCTTTTTCATATCTCATTGC
CCCCCGGATCTGCGAAAGCTCGAGAGAGATAGATTTGTAGAGAGAGACTGGTGATTTCAGCGTGTCCTCT
CCAAATGAAATGAACTTCCTTATATAGAGGAAGGGTCTTGCGAAGGATAGTGGGATTGTGCGTCATCCCT
TACGTCAGTGGAGATATCACATCAATCCACTTGCTTTGAAGACGTGGTTGGAACGTCTTCTTTTTCCACG
ATGCTCCTCGTGGGTGGGGGTCCATCTTTGGGACCACTGTCGGCAGAGGCATCTTGAACGATAGCCTTTC
CTTTATCGCAATGATGGCATTTGTAGGTGCCACCTTCCTTTTCTACTGTCCTTTTGATGAAGTGACAGAT
AGCTGGGCAATGGAATCCGAGGAGGTTTCCCGATATTACCCTTTGTTGAAAAGTCTCAATAGCCCTTTGG
TCTTCTGAGACTGTATCTTTGATATTCTTGGAGTAGACGAGAGTGTCGTGCTCCACCATGTTCACATCAA
TCCACTTGCTTTGAAGACGTGGTTGGAACGTCTTCTTTTTCCACGATGCTCCTCGTGGGTGGGGGTCCAT
CTTTGGGACCACTGTCGGCAGAGGCATCTTGAACGATAGCCTTTCCTTTATCGCAATGATGGCATTTGTA
GGTGCCACCTTCCTTTTCTACTGTCCTTTTGATGAAGTGACAGATAGCTGGGCAATGGAATCCGAGGAGG
TTTCCCGATATTACCCTTTGTTGAAAAGTCTCAATAGCCCTTTGGTCTTCTGAGACTGTATCTTTGATAT
TCTTGGAGTAGACGAGAGTGTCGTGCTCCACCATGTTGGCAAGCTGCTCTAGCCAATACGCAAACCGCCT
CTCCCCGCGCGTTGGCCGATTCATTAATGCAGCTGGCACG
